>Addgene plasmid #234078 | pKEK3394 | addgene full sequence | sequence record 472134 | Addgene NGS Result
GAAGATCATCTTATTAATCAGATAAAATATTTCTAGAGTAGTCGACTGAGACCGTAAAACGACGGCCAGT
GAATTCTTGACGGCTAGCTCAGTCCTAGGTACAGTGCTAGCTTGGTCTCGATTAAAGAGGAGAAAGAGTC
CCATGGCGAGCTTAGTCAAGAAAGACATGTGTGTAAAGATGACGATGGAGGGGACTGTTAATGGTTACCA
CTTTAAGTGTGTGGGGGAAGGTGAGGGGAAACCGTTTGAGGGAACTCAAAACATGCGTATTCGCGTCACG
GAGGGTGGACCTTTACCGTTCGCTTTCGATATTCTGGCACCATGTTGCATGTATGGGAGCAAAACCTTTA
TTAAACATGTCAGCGGCATCCCAGACTATTTTAAAGAGTCGTTCCCCGAAGGGTTCACCTGGGAGCGTAC
ACAGATCTTCGAGGATGGCGGAGTATTGACCGCACATCAGGATACAAGTCTTGAGGGCAATTGCTTGATT
TACAAAGTGAAAGTGCTTGGGACGAATTTCCCTGCCAACGGACCCGTTATGCAAAAGAAAACTGCAGGCT
GGGAGCCGTGTGTTGAGATGCTTTACCCACGTGACGGGGTATTGTGCGGCCAAAGTCTGATGGCACTGAA
ATGTACCGATGGTAATCACTTAACGTCGCACTTACGTACAACATACCGTAGCCGTAAGCCCTCCAACGCG
GTCAACATGCCTGAGTTTCACTTTGGCGACCACCGCATTGAGATCTTAAAGGCGGAACAGGGGAAATTTT
ATGAACAGTATGAGTCGGCTGTGGCCCGTTACTCTGATGTGCCTGAGAAAGCAACTTAATGAGAGCTCAA
AAAAAAACCCCGCCCCTGACAGGGCGGGGTTTTTTTTGGTACCGTCATAGCTGTTTCCTGCTCCCCAACG
GCGTAGAGGATCGAGATCTTTTGGGTTGTCACTCATCGTATTTGGTTTATAATTTTAAGCTAATAACCTA
ATTATAACTAATTAATAGTTTTGTATCTTGAAAAAATAGCTATAAAACTTATTTAAATAACGAAGATTTT
TGTGTATAAAATATTTATAACAAAAAAAGGAGACTAAACATATGGAGAAAAAAATCACTGGATATACCAC
CGTTGATATATCCCAATGGCATCGTAAAGAACATTTTGAGGCATTTCAGTCAGTTGCTCAATGTACCTAT
AACCAGACCGTTCAGCTGGATATTACGGCCTTTTTAAAGACCGTAAAGAAAAATAAGCACAAGTTTTATC
CGGCCTTTATTCACATTCTTGCCCGCCTGATGAATGCTCATCCGGAATTCCGTATGGCAATGAAAGACGG
TGAGCTGGTGATATGGGATAGTGTTCACCCTTGTTACACCGTTTTCCATGAGCAAACTGAAACGTTTTCA
TCGCTCTGGAGTGAATACCACGACGATTTCCGGCAGTTTCTACACATATATTCGCAAGATGTGGCGTGTT
ACGGTGAAAACCTGGCCTATTTCCCTAAAGGGTTTATTGAGAATATGTTTTTCGTCTCAGCCAATCCCTG
GGTGAGTTTCACCAGTTTTGATTTAAACGTGGCCAATATGGACAACTTCTTCGCCCCCGTTTTCACCATG
GGCAAATATTATACGCAAGGCGACAAGGTGCTGATGCCGCTGGCGATTCAGGTTCATCATGCCGTTTGTG
ATGGCTTCCATGTCGGCAGAATGCTTAATGAATTACAACAGTACTGCGATGAGTGGCAGGGGGGGCGTAA
ACGCCGCGCGGATCCGGCTGCTAACAAAGCGCGAGCCTGTCAGACCAAGTTTACTCATATATACTTTAGA
TTGATTTCTGAAAGCGACCAGGTGCTCGGCGTGGCAAGACTCGCAGCGAACCCGTAGAAAGCCATGCTCC
AGCCGCCCGCATTGGAGAAATTCTTCAAATTCCCGTTGCACATAGCCCGGCAATTCCTTTCCCTGCTCTG
CCATAAGCGCAGCGAATGCCGGGTAATACTCGTCAACGATCTGATAGAGAAGGGTTTGCTCGGGTCGGTG
GCTCTGGTAACGACCAGTATCCCGATCCCGGCTGGCCGTCCTGGCCGCCACATGAGGCATGTTCCGCGTC
CTTGCAATACTGTGTTTACATACAGTCTATCGCTTAGCGGAAAGTTCTTTTACCCTCAGCCGAAATGCCT
GCCGTTGCTAGACATTGCCAGCCAGTGCCCGTCACTCCCGTACTAACTGTCACGAACCCCTGCAATAACT
GTCACGCCCCCCTGCAATAACTGTCACGAACCCCTGCAATAACTGTCACGCCCCCAAACCTGCAAACCCA
GCAGGGGCGGGGGCTGGCGGGGTGTTGGAAAAATCCATCCATGATTATCTAAGAATAATCCACTAGGCGC
GGTTATCAGCGCCCTTGTGGGGCGCTGCTGCCCTTGCCCAATATGCCCGGCCAGAGGCCGGATAGCTGGT
CTATTCGCTGCGCTAGGCTACACACCGCCCCACCGCTGCGCGGCAGGGGGAAAGGCGGGCAAAGCCCGCT
AAACCCCACACCAAACCCCGCAGAAATACGCTGGAGCGCTTTTAGCCGCTTTAGCGGCCTTTCCCCCTAC
CCGAAGGGTGGGGGCGCGTGTGCAGCCCCGCAGGGCCTGTCTCGGTCGATCATTCAGCCCGGCTCATCCT
TCTGGCGTGGCGGCAGACCGAACAAGGCGCGGTCGTGGTCGCGTTCAAGGTACGCATCCATTGCCGCCAT
GAGCCGATCCTCCGGCCACTCGCTGCTGTTCACCTTGGCCAAAATCATGGCCCCCACCAGCACCTTGCGC
CTTGTTTCGTTCTTGCGCTCTTGCTGCTGTTCCCTTGCCCGCACCCGCTGAATTTCGGCATTGATTCGCG
CTCGTTGTTCTTCGAGCTTGGCCAGCCGATCCGCCGCCTTGTTGCTCCCCTTAACCATCTTGACACCCCA
TTGTTAATGTGCTGTCTCGTAGGCTATCATGGAGCCGAAAAGCAAAAGCAACAGCGAGGCAGCATGGCGA
TTTATCACCTTACGGCGAAAACCGGCAGCAGGTCGGGCGGCCAATCGGCCAGGGCCAAGGCCGACTACAT
CCAGCGCGAAGGCAAGTATGCCCGCGACATGGATGAAGTCTTGCACGCCGAATCCGGGCACATGCCGGAG
TTCGTCGAGCGGCCCGCCGACTACTGGGATGCTGCCGACCTGTATGAACGCGCCAATGGGCGGCTGTTCA
AGGAGGTCGAATTTGCCCTGCCGGTCGAGCTGACCCTCGACCAGCAGAAGGCGCTGGCGTCCGAGTTCGC
CCAGCACCTGACCGGTGCCGAGCGCCTGCCGTATACGCTGGCCATCCATGCCGGTGGCGGCGAGAACCCG
CACTGCCACCTGATGATCTCCGAGCGGATCAATGACGGCATCGAGCGGCCCGCCGCTCAGTGGTTCAAGC
GGTACAACGGCAAGACCCCGGAGAAGGGCGGGGCACAGAAGACCGAAGCGCTCAAGCCCAAGGCATGGCT
TGAGCAGACCCGCGAGGCATGGGCCGACCATGCCAACCGGGCATTAGAGCGGGCTGGCCACGACGCCCGC
ATTGACCACAGAACACTTGAGGCGCAGGGCATCGAGCGCCTGCCCGGTGTTCACCTGGGGCCGAACGTGG
TGGAGATGGAAGGCCGGGGCATCCGCACCGACCGGGCAGACGTGGCCCTGAACATCGACACCGCCAACGC
CCAGATCATCGACTTACAGGAATACCGGGAGGCAATAGACCATGAACGCAATCGACAGAGTGAAGAAATC
CAGAGGCATCAACGAGTTAGCGGAGCAGATCGAACCGCTGGCCCAGAGCATGGCGACACTGGCCGACGAA
GCCCGGCAGGTCATGAGCCAGACCCAGCAGGCCAGCGAGGCGCAGGCGGCGGAGTGGCTGAAAGCCCAGC
GCCAGACAGGGGCGGCATGGGTGGAGCTGGCCAAAGAGTTGCGGGAGGTAGCCGCCGAGGTGAGCAGCGC
CGCGCAGAGCGCCCGGAGCGCGTCGCGGGGGTGGCACTGGAAGCTATGGCTAACCGTGATGCTGGCTTCC
ATGATGCCTACGGTGGTGCTGCTGATCGCATCGTTGCTCTTGCTCGACCTGACGCCACTGACAACCGAGG
ACGGCTCGATCTGGCTGCGCTTGGTGGCCCGATGAAGAACGACAGGACTTTGCAGGCCATAGGCCGACAG
CTCAAGGCCATGGGCTGTGAGCGCTTCGATATCGGCGTCAGGGACGCCACCACCGGCCAGATGATGAACC
GGGAATGGTCAGCCGCCGAAGTGCTCCAGAACACGCCATGGCTCAAGCGGATGAATGCCCAGGGCAATGA
CGTGTATATCAGGCCCGCCGAGCAGGAGCGGCATGGTCTGGTGCTGGTGGACGACCTCAGCGAGTTTGAC
CTGGATGACATGAAAGCCGAGGGCCGGGAGCCTGCCCTGGTAGTGGAAACCAGCCCGAAGAACTATCAGG
CATGGGTCAAGGTGGCCGACGCCGCAGGCGGTGAACTTCGGGGGCAGATTGCCCGGACGCTGGCCAGCGA
GTACGACGCCGACCCGGCCAGCGCCGACAGCCGCCACTATGGCCGCTTGGCGGGCTTCACCAACCGCAAG
GACAAGCACACCACCCGCGCCGGTTATCAGCCGTGGGTGCTGCTGCGTGAATCCAAGGGCAAGACCGCCA
CCGCTGGCCCGGCGCTGGTGCAGCAGGCTGGCCAGCAGATCGAGCAGGCCCAGCGGCAGCAGGAGAAGGC
CCGCAGGCTGGCCAGCCTCGAACTGCCCGAGCGGCAGCTTAGCCGCCACCGGCGCACGGCGCTGGACGAG
TACCGCAGCGAGATGGCCGGGCTGGTCAAGCGCTTCGGTGATGACCTCAGCAAGTGCGACTTTATCGCCG
CGCAGAAGCTGGCCAGCCGGGGCCGCAGTGCCGAGGAAATCGGCAAGGCCATGGCCGAGGCCAGCCCAGC
GCTGGCAGAGCGCAAGCCCGGCCACGAAGCGGATTACATCGAGCGCACCGTCAGCAAGGTCATGGGTCTG
CCCAGCGTCCAGCTTGCGCGGGCCGAGCTGGCACGGGCACCGGCACCCCGCCAGCGAGGCATGGACAGGG
GCGGGCCAGATTTCAGCATGTAGTGCTTGCGTTGGTACTCACGCCTGTTATACTATGAGTACTCACGCAC
AGAAGGGGGTTTTATGGAATACGAAAAAAGCGCTTCAGGGTCGGTCTACCTGATCAAAAGTGACAAGGGC
TATTGGTTGCCCGGTGGCTTTGGTTATACGTCAAACAAGGCCGAGGCTGGCCGCTTTTCAGTCGCTGATA
TGGCCAGCCTTAACCTTGACGGCTGCACCTTGTCCTTGTTCCGCGAAGACAAGCCTTTCGGCCCCGGCAA
GTTTCTCGGTGACTGATATGAAAGACCAAAAGGACAAGCAGACCGGCGACCTGCTGGCCAGCCCTGACGC
TGTACGCCAAGCGCGATATGCCGAGCGCATGAAGGCCAAAGGGATGCGTCAGCGCAAGTTCTGGCTGACC
GACGACGAATACGAGGCGCTGCGCGAGTGCCTGGAAGAACTCAGAGCGGCGCAGGGCGGGGGTAGTGACC
CCGCCAGCGCCTAACCACCAACTGCCTGCAAAGGAGGCAATCAATGGCTACCCATAAGCCTATCAATATT
CTGGAGGCGTTCGCAGCAGCGCCGCCACCGCTGGACTACGTTTTGCCCAACATGGTGGCCGGTACGGTCG
GGGCGCTGGTGTCGCCCGGTGGTGCCGGTAAATCCATGCTGGCCCTGCAACTGGCCGCACAGATTGCAGG
CGGGCCGGATCTGCTGGAGGTGGGCGAACTGCCCACCGGCCCGGTGATCTACCTGCCCGCCGAAGACCCG
CCCACCGCCATTCATCACCGCCTGCACGCCCTTGGGGCGCACCTCAGCGCCGAGGAACGGCAAGCCGTGG
CTGACGGCCTGCTGATCCAGCCGCTGATCGGCAGCCTGCCCAACATCATGGCCCCGGAGTGGTTCGACGG
CCTCAAGCGCGCCGCCGAGGGCCGCCGCCTGATGGTGCTGGACACGCTGCGCCGGTTCCACATCGAGGAA
GAAAACGCCAGCGGCCCCATGGCCCAGGTCATCGGTCGCATGGAGGCCATCGCCGCCGATACCGGGTGCT
CTATCGTGTTCCTGCACCATGCCAGCAAGGGCGCGGCCATGATGGGCGCAGGCGACCAGCAGCAGGCCAG
CCGGGGCAGCTCGGTACTGGTCGATAACATCCGCTGGCAGTCCTACCTGTCGAGCATGACCAGCGCCGAG
GCCGAGGAATGGGGTGTGGACGACGACCAGCGCCGGTTCTTCGTCCGCTTCGGTGTGAGCAAGGCCAACT
ATGGCGCACCGTTCGCTGATCGGTGGTTCAGGCGGCATGACGGCGGGGTGCTCAAGCCCGCCGTGCTGGA
GAGGCAGCGCAAGAGCAAGGGGGTGCCCCGTGGTGAAGCCTAAGAACAAGCACAGCCTCAGCCACGTCCG
GCACGACCCGGCGCACTGTCTGGCCCCCGGCCTGTTCCGTGCCCTCAAGCGGGGCGAGCGCAAGCGCAGC
AAGCTGGACGTGACGTATGACTACGGCGACGGCAAGCGGATCGAGTTCAGCGGCCCGGAGCCGCTGGGCG
CTGATGATCTGCGCATCCTGCAAGGGCTGGTGGCCATGGCTGGGCCTAATGGCCTAGTGCTTGGCCCGGA
ACCCAAGACCGAAGGCGGACGGCAGCTCCGGCTGTTCCTGGAACCCAAGTGGGAGGCCGTCACCGCTGAT
GCCATGGTGGTCAAAGGTAGCTATCGGGCGCTGGCAAAGGAAATCGGGGCAGAGGTCGATAGTGGTGGGG
CGCTCAAGCACATACAGGACTGCATCGAGCGCCTTTGGAAGGTATCCATCATCGCCCAGAATGGCCGCAA
GCGGCAGGGGTTTCGGCTGCTGTCGGAGTACGCCAGCGACGAGGCGGACGGGCGCCTGTACGTGGCCCTG
AACCCCTTGATCGCGCAGGCCGTCATGGGTGGCGGCCAGCATGTGCGCATCAGCATGGACGAGGTGCGGG
CGCTGGACAGCGAAACCGCCCGCCTGCTGCACCAGCGGCTGTGTGGCTGGATCGACCCCGGCAAAACCGG
CAAGGCTTCCATAGATACCTTGTGCGGCTATGTCTGGCCGTCAGAGGCCAGTGGTTCGACCATGCGCAAG
CGCCGCCAGCGGGTGCGCGAGGCGTTGCCGGAGCTGGTCGCGCTGGGCTGGACGGTAACCGAGTTCGCGG
CGGGCAAGTACGACATCACCCGGCCCAAGGCGGCAGGCTGACCCCCCCCACTCTATTGTAAACAAGACAT
TTTTATCTTTTATATTCAATGGCTTATTTTCCTGCTAATTGGTAATACCATGAAAAATACCATGCTCAGA
AAAGGCTTAACAATATTTTGAAAAATTGCCTACTGAGCGCTGCCGCACAGCTCCATAGGCCGCTTTCCTG
GCTTTGCTTCCAGATGTATGCTCTTCTGCTCCCGAACGCCAGCAAGACGTAGCCCAGCGCGTCGGCCAGC
TTGCAATTCGCGCTAACTTACATTAATTGCGTTGCGCTCACTGCCCGCTTTCCAGTCGGGAAACCTGTCG
TGCCAGCTGCATTAATGAATCGGCCAACGCGCGGGGAGAGGCGGTTTGCGTATTGGGCGCCAGGGTGGTT
TTTCTTTTCACCAGTGAGACGGGCAACAGCTGATTGCCCTTCACCTCCAAGCTGTCCCTCCTGTTCAGCT
ACTGACGGGGTGGTGCGTAACGGCAAAAGCACCGCCGGACATCAGCGCTAGCGGAGTGTATACTGGCTTA
CTATGTTGGCACTGATGAGGGTGTCAGTGAAGTGCTTCATGTGGCAGGAGAAAAAAGGCTGCACCGGTGC
GTCAGCAGAATATGTGATACAGGATATATTCCGCTTCCTCGCTCACTGACTCGCTACGCTCGGTCGTTCG
ACTGCGGCGAGCGGAAATGGCTTACGAACGGGGCGGAGATTTCCTGGAAGATGCCAGGAAGATACTTAAC
AGGGAAGTGAGAGGGCCGCGGCAAAGCCGTTTTTCCATAGGCTCCGCCCCCCTGACAAGCATCACGAAAT
CTGACGCTCAAATCAGTGGTGGCGAAACCCGACAGGACTATAAAGATACCAGGCGTTTCCCCCTGGCGGC
TCCCTCGTGCGCTCTCCTGTTCCTGCCTTTCGGTTTACCGGTGTCATTCCGCTGTTATGGCCGCGTTTGT
CTCATTCCACGCCTGACACTCAGTTCCGGGTAGGCAGTTCGCTCCAAGCTGGACTGTATGCACGAACCCC
CCGTTCAGTCCGACCGCTGCGCCTTATCCGGTAACTATCGTCTTGAGTCCAACCCGGAAAGACATGCAAA
AGCACCACTGGCAGCAGCCACTGGTAATTGATTTAGAGGAGTTAGTCTTGAAGTCATGCGCCGGTTAAGG
CTAAACTGAAAGGACAAGTTTTGGTGACTGCGCTCCTCCAAGCCAGTTACCTCGGTTCAAAGAGTTGGTA
GCTCAGAGAACCTTCGAAAAACCGCCCTGCAAGGCGGTTTTTTCGTTTTCAGAGCAAGAGATTACGCGCA
GACCAAAACGATCTCAA
Features (pLannotate 1.2.2; 15 found; start..end, strand, type, name):
     54..74      -  CDS            lacZα (fragment): LacZα fragment of β-galactosidase; lacZ fragment
     77..101     +  promoter       J23119(SpeI) promoter (fragment): bacterial promoter (Registry of Standard Biological Parts BBa J23119) modified to end with an SpeI site
    143..802     +  CDS            AQ14: AQ14 is a basic (constitutively fluorescent) red fluorescent protein published in 2005, derived from Actinia equina.
   1092..1750    +  CDS            CmR: chloramphenicol acetyltransferase; cat; confers resistance to chloramphenicol
   2223..2617    -  rep_origin     RSF1010 oriV: replication origin of the broad-host-range plasmid RSF1010; requires the RSF1010 RepA/B/C proteins for replication (Scholz et al., 1989)
   2647..2928    -  CDS            mobC: MOBC_ECOLX - Protein predicted: Swiss-Prot protein existence level 4. This protein is essential to promote the specific transfer of the plasmid in the presence of conjugative plasmids. From Escherichia coli.
   3752..4162    +  CDS            mobB: MOBB2_ECOLX - Protein predicted: Swiss-Prot protein existence level 4. This protein is essential to promote the specific transfer of the plasmid in the presence of conjugative plasmids. From Escherichia coli.
   4162..5133    +  CDS            RSF1010 RepB: replication protein B of the broad-host-range plasmid RSF1010 (Scholz et al., 1989); repB
   5576..5650    +  ncRNA          Plasmid R1162: Accession: RF00043 - R1162-like plasmid antisense RNA
   5644..6483    +  CDS            RSF1010 RepA: replication protein A of the broad-host-range plasmid RSF1010 (Scholz et al., 1989); repA
   6470..7321    +  CDS            RSF1010 RepC (fragment): replication protein C of the broad-host-range plasmid RSF1010 (Scholz et al., 1989); repC
   7598..7745    -  CDS            lacI (fragment): lac repressor; lacI; The lac repressor binds to the lac operator to inhibit transcription in E. coli. This inhibition can be relieved by adding lactose or isopropyl-β-D-thiogalactopyranoside (IPTG).
   7750..7820    +  mobile_element IS1 (fragment): prokaryotic transposable element IS1
   7939..7994    -  rep_origin     RSF ori (fragment): Plasmids containing the RSF 1030 origin of replication can be propagated in E. coli cells that contain additional plasmids with compatible origins.
   8082..8627    -  rep_origin     p15A ori: Plasmids containing the medium-copy-number p15A origin of replication can be propagated in E. coli cells that contain a second plasmid with the ColE1 origin.
