>Addgene plasmid #234078 | pKEK3394 | depositor full sequence | sequence record 472225 | pKEK3394 sequence 8626 bps
ATTAAAGAGGAGAAAGAGTCCCATGGCGAGCTTAGTCAAGAAAGACATGTGTGTAAAGATGACGATGGAG
GGGACTGTTAATGGTTACCACTTTAAGTGTGTGGGGGAAGGTGAGGGGAAACCGTTTGAGGGAACTCAAA
ACATGCGTATTCGCGTCACGGAGGGTGGACCTTTACCGTTCGCTTTCGATATTCTGGCACCATGTTGCAT
GTATGGGAGCAAAACCTTTATTAAACATGTCAGCGGCATCCCAGACTATTTTAAAGAGTCGTTCCCCGAA
GGGTTCACCTGGGAGCGTACACAGATCTTCGAGGATGGCGGAGTATTGACCGCACATCAGGATACAAGTC
TTGAGGGCAATTGCTTGATTTACAAAGTGAAAGTGCTTGGGACGAATTTCCCTGCCAACGGACCCGTTAT
GCAAAAGAAAACTGCAGGCTGGGAGCCGTGTGTTGAGATGCTTTACCCACGTGACGGGGTATTGTGCGGC
CAAAGTCTGATGGCACTGAAATGTACCGATGGTAATCACTTAACGTCGCACTTACGTACAACATACCGTA
GCCGTAAGCCCTCCAACGCGGTCAACATGCCTGAGTTTCACTTTGGCGACCACCGCATTGAGATCTTAAA
GGCGGAACAGGGGAAATTTTATGAACAGTATGAGTCGGCTGTGGCCCGTTACTCTGATGTGCCTGAGAAA
GCAACTTAATGAGAGCTCAAAAAAAAACCCCGCCCCTGACAGGGCGGGGTTTTTTTTGGTACCGTCATAG
CTGTTTCCTGCTCCCCAACGGCGTAGAGGATCGAGATCTTTTGGGTTGTCACTCATCGTATTTGGTTTAT
AATTTTAAGCTAATAACCTAATTATAACTAATTAATAGTTTTGTATCTTGAAAAAATAGCTATAAAACTT
ATTTAAATAACGAAGATTTTTGTGTATAAAATATTTATAACAAAAAAAGGAGACTAAACATATGGAGAAA
AAAATCACTGGATATACCACCGTTGATATATCCCAATGGCATCGTAAAGAACATTTTGAGGCATTTCAGT
CAGTTGCTCAATGTACCTATAACCAGACCGTTCAGCTGGATATTACGGCCTTTTTAAAGACCGTAAAGAA
AAATAAGCACAAGTTTTATCCGGCCTTTATTCACATTCTTGCCCGCCTGATGAATGCTCATCCGGAATTC
CGTATGGCAATGAAAGACGGTGAGCTGGTGATATGGGATAGTGTTCACCCTTGTTACACCGTTTTCCATG
AGCAAACTGAAACGTTTTCATCGCTCTGGAGTGAATACCACGACGATTTCCGGCAGTTTCTACACATATA
TTCGCAAGATGTGGCGTGTTACGGTGAAAACCTGGCCTATTTCCCTAAAGGGTTTATTGAGAATATGTTT
TTCGTCTCAGCCAATCCCTGGGTGAGTTTCACCAGTTTTGATTTAAACGTGGCCAATATGGACAACTTCT
TCGCCCCCGTTTTCACCATGGGCAAATATTATACGCAAGGCGACAAGGTGCTGATGCCGCTGGCGATTCA
GGTTCATCATGCCGTTTGTGATGGCTTCCATGTCGGCAGAATGCTTAATGAATTACAACAGTACTGCGAT
GAGTGGCAGGGGGGGCGTAAACGCCGCGCGGATCCGGCTGCTAACAAAGCGCGAGCCTGTCAGACCAAGT
TTACTCATATATACTTTAGATTGATTTCTGAAAGCGACCAGGTGCTCGGCGTGGCAAGACTCGCAGCGAA
CCCGTAGAAAGCCATGCTCCAGCCGCCCGCATTGGAGAAATTCTTCAAATTCCCGTTGCACATAGCCCGG
CAATTCCTTTCCCTGCTCTGCCATAAGCGCAGCGAATGCCGGGTAATACTCGTCAACGATCTGATAGAGA
AGGGTTTGCTCGGGTCGGTGGCTCTGGTAACGACCAGTATCCCGATCCCGGCTGGCCGTCCTGGCCGCCA
CATGAGGCATGTTCCGCGTCCTTGCAATACTGTGTTTACATACAGTCTATCGCTTAGCGGAAAGTTCTTT
TACCCTCAGCCGAAATGCCTGCCGTTGCTAGACATTGCCAGCCAGTGCCCGTCACTCCCGTACTAACTGT
CACGAACCCCTGCAATAACTGTCACGCCCCCCTGCAATAACTGTCACGAACCCCTGCAATAACTGTCACG
CCCCCAAACCTGCAAACCCAGCAGGGGCGGGGGCTGGCGGGGTGTTGGAAAAATCCATCCATGATTATCT
AAGAATAATCCACTAGGCGCGGTTATCAGCGCCCTTGTGGGGCGCTGCTGCCCTTGCCCAATATGCCCGG
CCAGAGGCCGGATAGCTGGTCTATTCGCTGCGCTAGGCTACACACCGCCCCACCGCTGCGCGGCAGGGGG
AAAGGCGGGCAAAGCCCGCTAAACCCCACACCAAACCCCGCAGAAATACGCTGGAGCGCTTTTAGCCGCT
TTAGCGGCCTTTCCCCCTACCCGAAGGGTGGGGGCGCGTGTGCAGCCCCGCAGGGCCTGTCTCGGTCGAT
CATTCAGCCCGGCTCATCCTTCTGGCGTGGCGGCAGACCGAACAAGGCGCGGTCGTGGTCGCGTTCAAGG
TACGCATCCATTGCCGCCATGAGCCGATCCTCCGGCCACTCGCTGCTGTTCACCTTGGCCAAAATCATGG
CCCCCACCAGCACCTTGCGCCTTGTTTCGTTCTTGCGCTCTTGCTGCTGTTCCCTTGCCCGCACCCGCTG
AATTTCGGCATTGATTCGCGCTCGTTGTTCTTCGAGCTTGGCCAGCCGATCCGCCGCCTTGTTGCTCCCC
TTAACCATCTTGACACCCCATTGTTAATGTGCTGTCTCGTAGGCTATCATGGAGCCGAAAAGCAAAAGCA
ACAGCGAGGCAGCATGGCGATTTATCACCTTACGGCGAAAACCGGCAGCAGGTCGGGCGGCCAATCGGCC
AGGGCCAAGGCCGACTACATCCAGCGCGAAGGCAAGTATGCCCGCGACATGGATGAAGTCTTGCACGCCG
AATCCGGGCACATGCCGGAGTTCGTCGAGCGGCCCGCCGACTACTGGGATGCTGCCGACCTGTATGAACG
CGCCAATGGGCGGCTGTTCAAGGAGGTCGAATTTGCCCTGCCGGTCGAGCTGACCCTCGACCAGCAGAAG
GCGCTGGCGTCCGAGTTCGCCCAGCACCTGACCGGTGCCGAGCGCCTGCCGTATACGCTGGCCATCCATG
CCGGTGGCGGCGAGAACCCGCACTGCCACCTGATGATCTCCGAGCGGATCAATGACGGCATCGAGCGGCC
CGCCGCTCAGTGGTTCAAGCGGTACAACGGCAAGACCCCGGAGAAGGGCGGGGCACAGAAGACCGAAGCG
CTCAAGCCCAAGGCATGGCTTGAGCAGACCCGCGAGGCATGGGCCGACCATGCCAACCGGGCATTAGAGC
GGGCTGGCCACGACGCCCGCATTGACCACAGAACACTTGAGGCGCAGGGCATCGAGCGCCTGCCCGGTGT
TCACCTGGGGCCGAACGTGGTGGAGATGGAAGGCCGGGGCATCCGCACCGACCGGGCAGACGTGGCCCTG
AACATCGACACCGCCAACGCCCAGATCATCGACTTACAGGAATACCGGGAGGCAATAGACCATGAACGCA
ATCGACAGAGTGAAGAAATCCAGAGGCATCAACGAGTTAGCGGAGCAGATCGAACCGCTGGCCCAGAGCA
TGGCGACACTGGCCGACGAAGCCCGGCAGGTCATGAGCCAGACCCAGCAGGCCAGCGAGGCGCAGGCGGC
GGAGTGGCTGAAAGCCCAGCGCCAGACAGGGGCGGCATGGGTGGAGCTGGCCAAAGAGTTGCGGGAGGTA
GCCGCCGAGGTGAGCAGCGCCGCGCAGAGCGCCCGGAGCGCGTCGCGGGGGTGGCACTGGAAGCTATGGC
TAACCGTGATGCTGGCTTCCATGATGCCTACGGTGGTGCTGCTGATCGCATCGTTGCTCTTGCTCGACCT
GACGCCACTGACAACCGAGGACGGCTCGATCTGGCTGCGCTTGGTGGCCCGATGAAGAACGACAGGACTT
TGCAGGCCATAGGCCGACAGCTCAAGGCCATGGGCTGTGAGCGCTTCGATATCGGCGTCAGGGACGCCAC
CACCGGCCAGATGATGAACCGGGAATGGTCAGCCGCCGAAGTGCTCCAGAACACGCCATGGCTCAAGCGG
ATGAATGCCCAGGGCAATGACGTGTATATCAGGCCCGCCGAGCAGGAGCGGCATGGTCTGGTGCTGGTGG
ACGACCTCAGCGAGTTTGACCTGGATGACATGAAAGCCGAGGGCCGGGAGCCTGCCCTGGTAGTGGAAAC
CAGCCCGAAGAACTATCAGGCATGGGTCAAGGTGGCCGACGCCGCAGGCGGTGAACTTCGGGGGCAGATT
GCCCGGACGCTGGCCAGCGAGTACGACGCCGACCCGGCCAGCGCCGACAGCCGCCACTATGGCCGCTTGG
CGGGCTTCACCAACCGCAAGGACAAGCACACCACCCGCGCCGGTTATCAGCCGTGGGTGCTGCTGCGTGA
ATCCAAGGGCAAGACCGCCACCGCTGGCCCGGCGCTGGTGCAGCAGGCTGGCCAGCAGATCGAGCAGGCC
CAGCGGCAGCAGGAGAAGGCCCGCAGGCTGGCCAGCCTCGAACTGCCCGAGCGGCAGCTTAGCCGCCACC
GGCGCACGGCGCTGGACGAGTACCGCAGCGAGATGGCCGGGCTGGTCAAGCGCTTCGGTGATGACCTCAG
CAAGTGCGACTTTATCGCCGCGCAGAAGCTGGCCAGCCGGGGCCGCAGTGCCGAGGAAATCGGCAAGGCC
ATGGCCGAGGCCAGCCCAGCGCTGGCAGAGCGCAAGCCCGGCCACGAAGCGGATTACATCGAGCGCACCG
TCAGCAAGGTCATGGGTCTGCCCAGCGTCCAGCTTGCGCGGGCCGAGCTGGCACGGGCACCGGCACCCCG
CCAGCGAGGCATGGACAGGGGCGGGCCAGATTTCAGCATGTAGTGCTTGCGTTGGTACTCACGCCTGTTA
TACTATGAGTACTCACGCACAGAAGGGGGTTTTATGGAATACGAAAAAAGCGCTTCAGGGTCGGTCTACC
TGATCAAAAGTGACAAGGGCTATTGGTTGCCCGGTGGCTTTGGTTATACGTCAAACAAGGCCGAGGCTGG
CCGCTTTTCAGTCGCTGATATGGCCAGCCTTAACCTTGACGGCTGCACCTTGTCCTTGTTCCGCGAAGAC
AAGCCTTTCGGCCCCGGCAAGTTTCTCGGTGACTGATATGAAAGACCAAAAGGACAAGCAGACCGGCGAC
CTGCTGGCCAGCCCTGACGCTGTACGCCAAGCGCGATATGCCGAGCGCATGAAGGCCAAAGGGATGCGTC
AGCGCAAGTTCTGGCTGACCGACGACGAATACGAGGCGCTGCGCGAGTGCCTGGAAGAACTCAGAGCGGC
GCAGGGCGGGGGTAGTGACCCCGCCAGCGCCTAACCACCAACTGCCTGCAAAGGAGGCAATCAATGGCTA
CCCATAAGCCTATCAATATTCTGGAGGCGTTCGCAGCAGCGCCGCCACCGCTGGACTACGTTTTGCCCAA
CATGGTGGCCGGTACGGTCGGGGCGCTGGTGTCGCCCGGTGGTGCCGGTAAATCCATGCTGGCCCTGCAA
CTGGCCGCACAGATTGCAGGCGGGCCGGATCTGCTGGAGGTGGGCGAACTGCCCACCGGCCCGGTGATCT
ACCTGCCCGCCGAAGACCCGCCCACCGCCATTCATCACCGCCTGCACGCCCTTGGGGCGCACCTCAGCGC
CGAGGAACGGCAAGCCGTGGCTGACGGCCTGCTGATCCAGCCGCTGATCGGCAGCCTGCCCAACATCATG
GCCCCGGAGTGGTTCGACGGCCTCAAGCGCGCCGCCGAGGGCCGCCGCCTGATGGTGCTGGACACGCTGC
GCCGGTTCCACATCGAGGAAGAAAACGCCAGCGGCCCCATGGCCCAGGTCATCGGTCGCATGGAGGCCAT
CGCCGCCGATACCGGGTGCTCTATCGTGTTCCTGCACCATGCCAGCAAGGGCGCGGCCATGATGGGCGCA
GGCGACCAGCAGCAGGCCAGCCGGGGCAGCTCGGTACTGGTCGATAACATCCGCTGGCAGTCCTACCTGT
CGAGCATGACCAGCGCCGAGGCCGAGGAATGGGGTGTGGACGACGACCAGCGCCGGTTCTTCGTCCGCTT
CGGTGTGAGCAAGGCCAACTATGGCGCACCGTTCGCTGATCGGTGGTTCAGGCGGCATGACGGCGGGGTG
CTCAAGCCCGCCGTGCTGGAGAGGCAGCGCAAGAGCAAGGGGGTGCCCCGTGGTGAAGCCTAAGAACAAG
CACAGCCTCAGCCACGTCCGGCACGACCCGGCGCACTGTCTGGCCCCCGGCCTGTTCCGTGCCCTCAAGC
GGGGCGAGCGCAAGCGCAGCAAGCTGGACGTGACGTATGACTACGGCGACGGCAAGCGGATCGAGTTCAG
CGGCCCGGAGCCGCTGGGCGCTGATGATCTGCGCATCCTGCAAGGGCTGGTGGCCATGGCTGGGCCTAAT
GGCCTAGTGCTTGGCCCGGAACCCAAGACCGAAGGCGGACGGCAGCTCCGGCTGTTCCTGGAACCCAAGT
GGGAGGCCGTCACCGCTGATGCCATGGTGGTCAAAGGTAGCTATCGGGCGCTGGCAAAGGAAATCGGGGC
AGAGGTCGATAGTGGTGGGGCGCTCAAGCACATACAGGACTGCATCGAGCGCCTTTGGAAGGTATCCATC
ATCGCCCAGAATGGCCGCAAGCGGCAGGGGTTTCGGCTGCTGTCGGAGTACGCCAGCGACGAGGCGGACG
GGCGCCTGTACGTGGCCCTGAACCCCTTGATCGCGCAGGCCGTCATGGGTGGCGGCCAGCATGTGCGCAT
CAGCATGGACGAGGTGCGGGCGCTGGACAGCGAAACCGCCCGCCTGCTGCACCAGCGGCTGTGTGGCTGG
ATCGACCCCGGCAAAACCGGCAAGGCTTCCATAGATACCTTGTGCGGCTATGTCTGGCCGTCAGAGGCCA
GTGGTTCGACCATGCGCAAGCGCCGCCAGCGGGTGCGCGAGGCGTTGCCGGAGCTGGTCGCGCTGGGCTG
GACGGTAACCGAGTTCGCGGCGGGCAAGTACGACATCACCCGGCCCAAGGCGGCAGGCTGACCCCCCCAC
TCTATTGTAAACAAGACATTTTTATCTTTTATATTCAATGGCTTATTTTCCTGCTAATTGGTAATACCAT
GAAAAATACCATGCTCAGAAAAGGCTTAACAATATTTTGAAAAATTGCCTACTGAGCGCTGCCGCACAGC
TCCATAGGCCGCTTTCCTGGCTTTGCTTCCAGATGTATGCTCTTCTGCTCCCGAACGCCAGCAAGACGTA
GCCCAGCGCGTCGGCCAGCTTGCAATTCGCGCTAACTTACATTAATTGCGTTGCGCTCACTGCCCGCTTT
CCAGTCGGGAAACCTGTCGTGCCAGCTGCATTAATGAATCGGCCAACGCGCGGGGAGAGGCGGTTTGCGT
ATTGGGCGCCAGGGTGGTTTTTCTTTTCACCAGTGAGACGGGCAACAGCTGATTGCCCTTCACCTCCAAG
CTGTCCCTCCTGTTCAGCTACTGACGGGGTGGTGCGTAACGGCAAAAGCACCGCCGGACATCAGCGCTAG
CGGAGTGTATACTGGCTTACTATGTTGGCACTGATGAGGGTGTCAGTGAAGTGCTTCATGTGGCAGGAGA
AAAAAGGCTGCACCGGTGCGTCAGCAGAATATGTGATACAGGATATATTCCGCTTCCTCGCTCACTGACT
CGCTACGCTCGGTCGTTCGACTGCGGCGAGCGGAAATGGCTTACGAACGGGGCGGAGATTTCCTGGAAGA
TGCCAGGAAGATACTTAACAGGGAAGTGAGAGGGCCGCGGCAAAGCCGTTTTTCCATAGGCTCCGCCCCC
CTGACAAGCATCACGAAATCTGACGCTCAAATCAGTGGTGGCGAAACCCGACAGGACTATAAAGATACCA
GGCGTTTCCCCCTGGCGGCTCCCTCGTGCGCTCTCCTGTTCCTGCCTTTCGGTTTACCGGTGTCATTCCG
CTGTTATGGCCGCGTTTGTCTCATTCCACGCCTGACACTCAGTTCCGGGTAGGCAGTTCGCTCCAAGCTG
GACTGTATGCACGAACCCCCCGTTCAGTCCGACCGCTGCGCCTTATCCGGTAACTATCGTCTTGAGTCCA
ACCCGGAAAGACATGCAAAAGCACCACTGGCAGCAGCCACTGGTAATTGATTTAGAGGAGTTAGTCTTGA
AGTCATGCGCCGGTTAAGGCTAAACTGAAAGGACAAGTTTTGGTGACTGCGCTCCTCCAAGCCAGTTACC
TCGGTTCAAAGAGTTGGTAGCTCAGAGAACCTTCGAAAAACCGCCCTGCAAGGCGGTTTTTTCGTTTTCA
GAGCAAGAGATTACGCGCAGACCAAAACGATCTCAAGAAGATCATCTTATTAATCAGATAAAATATTTCT
AGAGTAGTCGACTGAGACCGTAAAACGACGGCCAGTGAATTCTTGACGGCTAGCTCAGTCCTAGGTACAG
TGCTAGCTTGGTCTCG
Features (pLannotate 1.2.2; 15 found; start..end, strand, type, name):
     23..682     +  CDS            AQ14: AQ14 is a basic (constitutively fluorescent) red fluorescent protein published in 2005, derived from Actinia equina.
    972..1630    +  CDS            CmR: chloramphenicol acetyltransferase; cat; confers resistance to chloramphenicol
   2103..2497    -  rep_origin     RSF1010 oriV: replication origin of the broad-host-range plasmid RSF1010; requires the RSF1010 RepA/B/C proteins for replication (Scholz et al., 1989)
   2527..2808    -  CDS            mobC: MOBC_ECOLX - Protein predicted: Swiss-Prot protein existence level 4. This protein is essential to promote the specific transfer of the plasmid in the presence of conjugative plasmids. From Escherichia coli.
   3632..4042    +  CDS            mobB: MOBB2_ECOLX - Protein predicted: Swiss-Prot protein existence level 4. This protein is essential to promote the specific transfer of the plasmid in the presence of conjugative plasmids. From Escherichia coli.
   4042..5013    +  CDS            RSF1010 RepB: replication protein B of the broad-host-range plasmid RSF1010 (Scholz et al., 1989); repB
   5456..5530    +  ncRNA          Plasmid R1162: Accession: RF00043 - R1162-like plasmid antisense RNA
   5524..6363    +  CDS            RSF1010 RepA: replication protein A of the broad-host-range plasmid RSF1010 (Scholz et al., 1989); repA
   6350..7201    +  CDS            RSF1010 RepC (fragment): replication protein C of the broad-host-range plasmid RSF1010 (Scholz et al., 1989); repC
   7477..7624    -  CDS            lacI (fragment): lac repressor; lacI; The lac repressor binds to the lac operator to inhibit transcription in E. coli. This inhibition can be relieved by adding lactose or isopropyl-β-D-thiogalactopyranoside (IPTG).
   7629..7699    +  mobile_element IS1 (fragment): prokaryotic transposable element IS1
   7818..7873    -  rep_origin     RSF ori (fragment): Plasmids containing the RSF 1030 origin of replication can be propagated in E. coli cells that contain additional plasmids with compatible origins.
   7961..8506    -  rep_origin     p15A ori: Plasmids containing the medium-copy-number p15A origin of replication can be propagated in E. coli cells that contain a second plasmid with the ColE1 origin.
   8560..8580    -  CDS            lacZα (fragment): LacZα fragment of β-galactosidase; lacZ fragment
   8583..8607    +  promoter       J23119(SpeI) promoter (fragment): bacterial promoter (Registry of Standard Biological Parts BBa J23119) modified to end with an SpeI site
