>Addgene plasmid #234078 | pKEK3394 | addgene full sequence | sequence record 483092 | Addgene Long Read Sequencing Result
ATTAAAGAGGAGAAAGAGTCCCATGGCGAGCTTAGTCAAGAAAGACATGTGTGTAAAGATGACGATGGAG
GGGACTGTTAATGGTTACCACTTTAAGTGTGTGGGGGAAGGTGAGGGGAAACCGTTTGAGGGAACTCAAA
ACATGCGTATTCGCGTCACGGAGGGTGGACCTTTACCGTTCGCTTTCGATATTCTGGCACCATGTTGCAT
GTATGGGAGCAAAACCCTGATGAATCCCCTAATGATTTTTATCAAAATCATTAAGTTAAGGTAGATACAC
ATCTTGTCATATGATCAAATGGTTTCGCCAAAAATCAATAATCAGACAACAAAATGTGCGAACTCGATAT
TTTACACGACTCTCTTTACCAATTCTGCCCCGAATTACACTTAAAACGACTCAACAGCTTAACGTTGGCT
TGCCACGCCTTACTTGACTGTAAAACTCTCACTCTTACCGAACTTGGCCGTAACCTGCCAACCAAAGCGA
GAACAAAACATAACATCAAACGAATCGACCGATTGTTAGGTAATCGTCACCTCCACAAAGAGCGACTCGC
TGTATACCGTTGGCATGCTAGCTTTATCTGTTCGGGCAATACGATGCCCATTGTACTTGTTGACTGGTCT
GATATCCGTGAGCAAAAACGGCTTATGGTATTGCGAGCTTCAGTCGCACTACACGGTCGTTCTGTTACTC
TTTATGAGAAAGCGTTCCCGCTTTCAGAGCAATGTTCAAAGAAAGCTCATGACCAATTTCTAGCCGACCT
TGCGAGCATTCTACCGAGTAACACCACACCGCTCATTGTCAGTGATGCTGGCTTTAAAGTGCCATGGTAT
AAATCCGTTGAGAAGCTGGGTTGGTACTGGTTAAGTCGAGTAAGAGGAAAAGTACAATATGCAGACCTAG
GAGCGGAAAACTGGAAACCTATCAGCAACTTACATGATATGTCATCTAGTCACTCAAAGACTTTAGGCTA
TAAGAGGCTGACTAAAAGCAACCCAATCTCATGCCAAATTCTATTGTATAAATCTCGCTCTAAAGGCCGA
AAAAATCAGCGCTCGACACGGACTCATTGTCACCACCCGTCACCTAAAATCTACTCAGCGTCGGCAAAGG
AGCCATGGATTCTAGCAACTAACTTACCTGTTGAAATTCGAACACCCAAACAACTTGTTAATATCTATTC
GAAGCGAATGCAGATTGAAGAAACCTTCCGAGACTTGAAAAGTCCTGCCTACGGACTAGGCCTACGCCAT
AGCCGAACGAGCAGCTCAGAGCGTTTTGATATCATGCTGCTAATCGCCCTGATGCTTCAACTAACATGTT
GGCTTGCGGGCGTTCATGCTCAGAAACAAGGTTGGGACAAGCACTTCCAGGCTAACACAGTCAGAAATCG
AAACGTACTCTCAACAGTTCGCTTAGGCATGGAAGTTTTGCGGCATTCTGGCTACACAATAACAAGGGAA
GACTCACTCGTGGCTGCAACCCTGCTTACTCAAAATCTATTCACACATGGTTACGTTTTGGGGAAATTAT
GAGGGGATCTCTCAGAGCAAAACCTTTATTAAACATGTCAGCGGCATCCCAGACTATTTTAAAGAGTCGT
TCCCCGAAGGGTTCACCTGGGAGCGTACACAGATCTTCGAGGATGGCGGAGTATTGACCGCACATCAGGA
TACAAGTCTTGAGGGCAATTGCTTGATTTACAAAGTGAAAGTGCTTGGGACGAATTTCCCTGCCAACGGA
CCCGTTATGCAAAAGAAAACTGCAGGCTGGGAGCCGTGTGTTGAGATGCTTTACCCACGTGACGGGGTAT
TGTGCGGCCAAAGTCTGATGGCACTGAAATGTACCGATGGTAATCACTTAACGTCGCACTTACGTACAAC
ATACCGTAGCCGTAAGCCCTCCAACGCGGTCAACATGCCTGAGTTTCACTTTGGCGACCACCGCATTGAG
ATCTTAAAGGCGGAACAGGGGAAATTTTATGAACAGTATGAGTCGGCTGTGGCCCGTTACTCTGATGTGC
CTGAGAAAGCAACTTAATGAGAGCTCAAAAAAAAACCCCGCCCCTGACAGGGCGGGGTTTTTTTTGGTAC
CGTCATAGCTGTTTCCTGCTCCCCAACGGCGTAGAGGATCGAGATCTTTTGGGTTGTCACTCATCGTATT
TGGTTTATAATTTTAAGCTAATAACCTAATTATAACTAATTAATAGTTTTGTATCTTGAAAAAATAGCTA
TAAAACTTATTTAAATAACGAAGATTTTTGTGTATAAAATATTTATAACAAAAAAAGGAGACTAAACATA
TGGAGAAAAAAATCACTGGATATACCACCGTTGATATATCCCAATGGCATCGTAAAGAACATTTTGAGGC
ATTTCAGTCAGTTGCTCAATGTACCTATAACCAGACCGTTCAGCTGGATATTACGGCCTTTTTAAAGACC
GTAAAGAAAAATAAGCACAAGTTTTATCCGGCCTTTATTCACATTCTTGCCCGCCTGATGAATGCTCATC
CGGAATTCCGTATGGCAATGAAAGACGGTGAGCTGGTGATATGGGATAGTGTTCACCCTTGTTACACCGT
TTTCCATGAGCAAACTGAAACGTTTTCATCGCTCTGGAGTGAATACCACGACGATTTCCGGCAGTTTCTA
CACATATATTCGCAAGATGTGGCGTGTTACGGTGAAAACCTGGCCTATTTCCCTAAAGGGTTTATTGAGA
ATATGTTTTTCGTCTCAGCCAATCCCTGGGTGAGTTTCACCAGTTTTGATTTAAACGTGGCCAATATGGA
CAACTTCTTCGCCCCCGTTTTCACCATGGGCAAATATTATACGCAAGGCGACAAGGTGCTGATGCCGCTG
GCGATTCAGGTTCATCATGCCGTTTGTGATGGCTTCCATGTCGGCAGAATGCTTAATGAATTACAACAGT
ACTGCGATGAGTGGCAGGGGGGGCGTAAACGCCGCGCGGATCCGGCTGCTAACAAAGCGCGAGCCTGTCA
GACCAAGTTTACTCATATATACTTTAGATTGATTTCTGAAAGCGACCAGGTGCTCGGCGTGGCAAGACTC
GCAGCGAACCCGTAGAAAGCCATGCTCCAGCCGCCCGCATTGGAGAAATTCTTCAAATTCCCGTTGCACA
TAGCCCGGCAATTCCTTTCCCTGCTCTGCCATAAGCGCAGCGAATGCCGGGTAATACTCGTCAACGATCT
GATAGAGAAGGGTTTGCTCGGGTCGGTGGCTCTGGTAACGACCAGTATCCCGATCCCGGCTGGCCGTCCT
GGCCGCCACATGAGGCATGTTCCGCGTCCTTGCAATACTGTGTTTACATACAGTCTATCGCTTAGCGGAA
AGTTCTTTTACCCTCAGCCGAAATGCCTGCCGTTGCTAGACATTGCCAGCCAGTGCCCGTCACTCCCGTA
CTAACTGTCACGAACCCCTGCAATAACTGTCACGCCCCCCTGCAATAACTGTCACGAACCCCTGCAATAA
CTGTCACGCCCCCAAACCTGCAAACCCAGCAGGGGCGGGGGCTGGCGGGGTGTTGGAAAAATCCATCCAT
GATTATCTAAGAATAATCCACTAGGCGCGGTTATCAGCGCCCTTGTGGGGCGCTGCTGCCCTTGCCCAAT
ATGCCCGGCCAGAGGCCGGATAGCTGGTCTATTCGCTGCGCTAGGCTACACACCGCCCCACCGCTGCGCG
GCAGGGGGAAAGGCGGGCAAAGCCCGCTAAACCCCACACCAAACCCCGCAGAAATACGCTGGAGCGCTTT
TAGCCGCTTTAGCGGCCTTTCCCCCTACCCGAAGGGTGGGGGCGCGTGTGCAGCCCCGCAGGGCCTGTCT
CGGTCGATCATTCAGCCCGGCTCATCCTTCTGGCGTGGCGGCAGACCGAACAAGGCGCGGTCGTGGTCGC
GTTCAAGGTACGCATCCATTGCCGCCATGAGCCGATCCTCCGGCCACTCGCTGCTGTTCACCTTGGCCAA
AATCATGGCCCCCACCAGCACCTTGCGCCTTGTTTCGTTCTTGCGCTCTTGCTGCTGTTCCCTTGCCCGC
ACCCGCTGAATTTCGGCATTGATTCGCGCTCGTTGTTCTTCGAGCTTGGCCAGCCGATCCGCCGCCTTGT
TGCTCCCCTTAACCATCTTGACACCCCATTGTTAATGTGCTGTCTCGTAGGCTATCATGGAGCCGAAAAG
CAAAAGCAACAGCGAGGCAGCATGGCGATTTATCACCTTACGGCGAAAACCGGCAGCAGGTCGGGCGGCC
AATCGGCCAGGGCCAAGGCCGACTACATCCAGCGCGAAGGCAAGTATGCCCGCGACATGGATGAAGTCTT
GCACGCCGAATCCGGGCACATGCCGGAGTTCGTCGAGCGGCCCGCCGACTACTGGGATGCTGCCGACCTG
TATGAACGCGCCAATGGGCGGCTGTTCAAGGAGGTCGAATTTGCCCTGCCGGTCGAGCTGACCCTCGACC
AGCAGAAGGCGCTGGCGTCCGAGTTCGCCCAGCACCTGACCGGTGCCGAGCGCCTGCCGTATACGCTGGC
CATCCATGCCGGTGGCGGCGAGAACCCGCACTGCCACCTGATGATCTCCGAGCGGATCAATGACGGCATC
GAGCGGCCCGCCGCTCAGTGGTTCAAGCGGTACAACGGCAAGACCCCGGAGAAGGGCGGGGCACAGAAGA
CCGAAGCGCTCAAGCCCAAGGCATGGCTTGAGCAGACCCGCGAGGCATGGGCCGACCATGCCAACCGGGC
ATTAGAGCGGGCTGGCCACGACGCCCGCATTGACCACAGAACACTTGAGGCGCAGGGCATCGAGCGCCTG
CCCGGTGTTCACCTGGGGCCGAACGTGGTGGAGATGGAAGGCCGGGGCATCCGCACCGACCGGGCAGACG
TGGCCCTGAACATCGACACCGCCAACGCCCAGATCATCGACTTACAGGAATACCGGGAGGCAATAGACCA
TGAACGCAATCGACAGAGTGAAGAAATCCAGAGGCATCAACGAGTTAGCGGAGCAGATCGAACCGCTGGC
CCAGAGCATGGCGACACTGGCCGACGAAGCCCGGCAGGTCATGAGCCAGACCCAGCAGGCCAGCGAGGCG
CAGGCGGCGGAGTGGCTGAAAGCCCAGCGCCAGACAGGGGCGGCATGGGTGGAGCTGGCCAAAGAGTTGC
GGGAGGTAGCCGCCGAGGTGAGCAGCGCCGCGCAGAGCGCCCGGAGCGCGTCGCGGGGGTGGCACTGGAA
GCTATGGCTAACCGTGATGCTGGCTTCCATGATGCCTACGGTGGTGCTGCTGATCGCATCGTTGCTCTTG
CTCGACCTGACGCCACTGACAACCGAGGACGGCTCGATCTGGCTGCGCTTGGTGGCCCGATGAAGAACGA
CAGGACTTTGCAGGCCATAGGCCGACAGCTCAAGGCCATGGGCTGTGAGCGCTTCGATATCGGCGTCAGG
GACGCCACCACCGGCCAGATGATGAACCGGGAATGGTCAGCCGCCGAAGTGCTCCAGAACACGCCATGGC
TCAAGCGGATGAATGCCCAGGGCAATGACGTGTATATCAGGCCCGCCGAGCAGGAGCGGCATGGTCTGGT
GCTGGTGGACGACCTCAGCGAGTTTGACCTGGATGACATGAAAGCCGAGGGCCGGGAGCCTGCCCTGGTA
GTGGAAACCAGCCCGAAGAACTATCAGGCATGGGTCAAGGTGGCCGACGCCGCAGGCGGTGAACTTCGGG
GGCAGATTGCCCGGACGCTGGCCAGCGAGTACGACGCCGACCCGGCCAGCGCCGACAGCCGCCACTATGG
CCGCTTGGCGGGCTTCACCAACCGCAAGGACAAGCACACCACCCGCGCCGGTTATCAGCCGTGGGTGCTG
CTGCGTGAATCCAAGGGCAAGACCGCCACCGCTGGCCCGGCGCTGGTGCAGCAGGCTGGCCAGCAGATCG
AGCAGGCCCAGCGGCAGCAGGAGAAGGCCCGCAGGCTGGCCAGCCTCGAACTGCCCGAGCGGCAGCTTAG
CCGCCACCGGCGCACGGCGCTGGACGAGTACCGCAGCGAGATGGCCGGGCTGGTCAAGCGCTTCGGTGAT
GACCTCAGCAAGTGCGACTTTATCGCCGCGCAGAAGCTGGCCAGCCGGGGCCGCAGTGCCGAGGAAATCG
GCAAGGCCATGGCCGAGGCCAGCCCAGCGCTGGCAGAGCGCAAGCCCGGCCACGAAGCGGATTACATCGA
GCGCACCGTCAGCAAGGTCATGGGTCTGCCCAGCGTCCAGCTTGCGCGGGCCGAGCTGGCACGGGCACCG
GCACCCCGCCAGCGAGGCATGGACAGGGGCGGGCCAGATTTCAGCATGTAGTGCTTGCGTTGGTACTCAC
GCCTGTTATACTATGAGTACTCACGCACAGAAGGGGGTTTTATGGAATACGAAAAAAGCGCTTCAGGGTC
GGTCTACCTGATCAAAAGTGACAAGGGCTATTGGTTGCCCGGTGGCTTTGGTTATACGTCAAACAAGGCC
GAGGCTGGCCGCTTTTCAGTCGCTGATATGGCCAGCCTTAACCTTGACGGCTGCACCTTGTCCTTGTTCC
GCGAAGACAAGCCTTTCGGCCCCGGCAAGTTTCTCGGTGACTGATATGAAAGACCAAAAGGACAAGCAGA
CCGGCGACCTGCTGGCCAGCCCTGACGCTGTACGCCAAGCGCGATATGCCGAGCGCATGAAGGCCAAAGG
GATGCGTCAGCGCAAGTTCTGGCTGACCGACGACGAATACGAGGCGCTGCGCGAGTGCCTGGAAGAACTC
AGAGCGGCGCAGGGCGGGGGTAGTGACCCCGCCAGCGCCTAACCACCAACTGCCTGCAAAGGAGGCAATC
AATGGCTACCCATAAGCCTATCAATATTCTGGAGGCGTTCGCAGCAGCGCCGCCACCGCTGGACTACGTT
TTGCCCAACATGGTGGCCGGTACGGTCGGGGCGCTGGTGTCGCCCGGTGGTGCCGGTAAATCCATGCTGG
CCCTGCAACTGGCCGCACAGATTGCAGGCGGGCCGGATCTGCTGGAGGTGGGCGAACTGCCCACCGGCCC
GGTGATCTACCTGCCCGCCGAAGACCCGCCCACCGCCATTCATCACCGCCTGCACGCCCTTGGGGCGCAC
CTCAGCGCCGAGGAACGGCAAGCCGTGGCTGACGGCCTGCTGATCCAGCCGCTGATCGGCAGCCTGCCCA
ACATCATGGCCCCGGAGTGGTTCGACGGCCTCAAGCGCGCCGCCGAGGGCCGCCGCCTGATGGTGCTGGA
CACGCTGCGCCGGTTCCACATCGAGGAAGAAAACGCCAGCGGCCCCATGGCCCAGGTCATCGGTCGCATG
GAGGCCATCGCCGCCGATACCGGGTGCTCTATCGTGTTCCTGCACCATGCCAGCAAGGGCGCGGCCATGA
TGGGCGCAGGCGACCAGCAGCAGGCCAGCCGGGGCAGCTCGGTACTGGTCGATAACATCCGCTGGCAGTC
CTACCTGTCGAGCATGACCAGCGCCGAGGCCGAGGAATGGGGTGTGGACGACGACCAGCGCCGGTTCTTC
GTCCGCTTCGGTGTGAGCAAGGCCAACTATGGCGCACCGTTCGCTGATCGGTGGTTCAGGCGGCATGACG
GCGGGGTGCTCAAGCCCGCCGTGCTGGAGAGGCAGCGCAAGAGCAAGGGGGTGCCCCGTGGTGAAGCCTA
AGAACAAGCACAGCCTCAGCCACGTCCGGCACGACCCGGCGCACTGTCTGGCCCCCGGCCTGTTCCGTGC
CCTCAAGCGGGGCGAGCGCAAGCGCAGCAAGCTGGACGTGACGTATGACTACGGCGACGGCAAGCGGATC
GAGTTCAGCGGCCCGGAGCCGCTGGGCGCTGATGATCTGCGCATCCTGCAAGGGCTGGTGGCCATGGCTG
GGCCTAATGGCCTAGTGCTTGGCCCGGAACCCAAGACCGAAGGCGGACGGCAGCTCCGGCTGTTCCTGGA
ACCCAAGTGGGAGGCCGTCACCGCTGATGCCATGGTGGTCAAAGGTAGCTATCGGGCGCTGGCAAAGGAA
ATCGGGGCAGAGGTCGATAGTGGTGGGGCGCTCAAGCACATACAGGACTGCATCGAGCGCCTTTGGAAGG
TATCCATCATCGCCCAGAATGGCCGCAAGCGGCAGGGGTTTCGGCTGCTGTCGGAGTACGCCAGCGACGA
GGCGGACGGGCGCCTGTACGTGGCCCTGAACCCCTTGATCGCGCAGGCCGTCATGGGTGGCGGCCAGCAT
GTGCGCATCAGCATGGACGAGGTGCGGGCGCTGGACAGCGAAACCGCCCGCCTGCTGCACCAGCGGCTGT
GTGGCTGGATCGACCCCGGCAAAACCGGCAAGGCTTCCATAGATACCTTGTGCGGCTATGTCTGGCCGTC
AGAGGCCAGTGGTTCGACCATGCGCAAGCGCCGCCAGCGGGTGCGCGAGGCGTTGCCGGAGCTGGTCGCG
CTGGGCTGGACGGTAACCGAGTTCGCGGCGGGCAAGTACGACATCACCCGGCCCAAGGCGGCAGGCTGAC
CCCCCCCACTCTATTGTAAACAAGACATTTTTATCTTTTATATTCAATGGCTTATTTTCCTGCTAATTGG
TAATACCATGAAAAATACCATGCTCAGAAAAGGCTTAACAATATTTTGAAAAATTGCCTACTGAGCGCTG
CCGCACAGCTCCATAGGCCGCTTTCCTGGCTTTGCTTCCAGATGTATGCTCTTCTGCTCCCGAACGCCAG
CAAGACGTAGCCCAGCGCGTCGGCCAGCTTGCAATTCGCGCTAACTTACATTAATTGCGTTGCGCTCACT
GCCCGCTTTCCAGTCGGGAAACCTGTCGTGCCAGCTGCATTAATGAATCGGCCAACGCGCGGGGAGAGGC
GGTTTGCGTATTGGGCGCCAGGGTGGTTTTTCTTTTCACCAGTGAGACGGGCAACAGCTGATTGCCCTTC
ACCTCCAAGCTGTCCCTCCTGTTCAGCTACTGACGGGGTGGTGCGTAACGGCAAAAGCACCGCCGGACAT
CAGCGCTAGCGGAGTGTATACTGGCTTACTATGTTGGCACTGATGAGGGTGTCAGTGAAGTGCTTCATGT
GGCAGGAGAAAAAAGGCTGCACCGGTGCGTCAGCAGAATATGTGATACAGGATATATTCCGCTTCCTCGC
TCACTGACTCGCTACGCTCGGTCGTTCGACTGCGGCGAGCGGAAATGGCTTACGAACGGGGCGGAGATTT
CCTGGAAGATGCCAGGAAGATACTTAACAGGGAAGTGAGAGGGCCGCGGCAAAGCCGTTTTTCCATAGGC
TCCGCCCCCCTGACAAGCATCACGAAATCTGACGCTCAAATCAGTGGTGGCGAAACCCGACAGGACTATA
AAGATACCAGGCGTTTCCCCCTGGCGGCTCCCTCGTGCGCTCTCCTGTTCCTGCCTTTCGGTTTACCGGT
GTCATTCCGCTGTTATGGCCGCGTTTGTCTCATTCCACGCCTGACACTCAGTTCCGGGTAGGCAGTTCGC
TCCAAGCTGGACTGTATGCACGAACCCCCCGTTCAGTCCGACCGCTGCGCCTTATCCGGTAACTATCGTC
TTGAGTCCAACCCGGAAAGACATGCAAAAGCACCACTGGCAGCAGCCACTGGTAATTGATTTAGAGGAGT
TAGTCTTGAAGTCATGCGCCGGTTAAGGCTAAACTGAAAGGACAAGTTTTGGTGACTGCGCTCCTCCAAG
CCAGTTACCTCGGTTCAAAGAGTTGGTAGCTCAGAGAACCTTCGAAAAACCGCCCTGCAAGGCGGTTTTT
TCGTTTTCAGAGCAAGAGATTACGCGCAGACCAAAACGATCTCAAGAAGATCATCTTATTAATCAGATAA
AATATTTCTAGAGTAGTCGACTGAGACCGTAAAACGACGGCCAGTGAATTCTTGACGGCTAGCTCAGTCC
TAGGTACAGTGCTAGCTTGGTCTCG
Features (pLannotate 1.2.2; 17 found; start..end, strand, type, name):
     23..232     +  CDS            AQ14 (fragment): AQ14 is a basic (constitutively fluorescent) red fluorescent protein published in 2005, derived from Actinia equina.
    271..340     -  ncRNA          RNA-OUT: Accession: RF00240 - RNA-OUT
   1556..2020    +  CDS            AQ14 (fragment): AQ14 is a basic (constitutively fluorescent) red fluorescent protein published in 2005, derived from Actinia equina.
   2310..2968    +  CDS            CmR: chloramphenicol acetyltransferase; cat; confers resistance to chloramphenicol
   3441..3835    -  rep_origin     RSF1010 oriV: replication origin of the broad-host-range plasmid RSF1010; requires the RSF1010 RepA/B/C proteins for replication (Scholz et al., 1989)
   3865..4146    -  CDS            mobC: MOBC_ECOLX - Protein predicted: Swiss-Prot protein existence level 4. This protein is essential to promote the specific transfer of the plasmid in the presence of conjugative plasmids. From Escherichia coli.
   4970..5380    +  CDS            mobB: MOBB2_ECOLX - Protein predicted: Swiss-Prot protein existence level 4. This protein is essential to promote the specific transfer of the plasmid in the presence of conjugative plasmids. From Escherichia coli.
   5380..6351    +  CDS            RSF1010 RepB: replication protein B of the broad-host-range plasmid RSF1010 (Scholz et al., 1989); repB
   6794..6868    +  ncRNA          Plasmid R1162: Accession: RF00043 - R1162-like plasmid antisense RNA
   6862..7701    +  CDS            RSF1010 RepA: replication protein A of the broad-host-range plasmid RSF1010 (Scholz et al., 1989); repA
   7688..8539    +  CDS            RSF1010 RepC (fragment): replication protein C of the broad-host-range plasmid RSF1010 (Scholz et al., 1989); repC
   8816..8963    -  CDS            lacI (fragment): lac repressor; lacI; The lac repressor binds to the lac operator to inhibit transcription in E. coli. This inhibition can be relieved by adding lactose or isopropyl-β-D-thiogalactopyranoside (IPTG).
   8968..9038    +  mobile_element IS1 (fragment): prokaryotic transposable element IS1
   9157..9212    -  rep_origin     RSF ori (fragment): Plasmids containing the RSF 1030 origin of replication can be propagated in E. coli cells that contain additional plasmids with compatible origins.
   9300..9845    -  rep_origin     p15A ori: Plasmids containing the medium-copy-number p15A origin of replication can be propagated in E. coli cells that contain a second plasmid with the ColE1 origin.
   9899..9919    -  CDS            lacZα (fragment): LacZα fragment of β-galactosidase; lacZ fragment
   9922..9946    +  promoter       J23119(SpeI) promoter (fragment): bacterial promoter (Registry of Standard Biological Parts BBa J23119) modified to end with an SpeI site
