[The description below was written by a language model from this plasmid's Addgene catalogue record and pLannotate feature annotations shown in this document.]
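Description:
pKEK3394 is a mobilizable, broad-host-range bacterial expression shuttle vector built on an RSF1010-p15A-CmR backbone and intended for expressing a chromoprotein marker across diverse gram-negative bacteria. It carries two replication systems: the RSF1010 oriV together with the RSF1010 repA, repB and repC genes (repC annotated as a fragment) that this origin requires, giving replication in many species, and a p15A origin for maintenance in E. coli. The record lists it as low copy. RSF1010 mobilization genes (mobB and mobC are annotated) allow the plasmid to be transferred by conjugation when a helper conjugative system is present. Selection is by chloramphenicol through the cat (CmR) gene. Short fragments of lacI, IS1, lacZα and an RSF1030-type origin are also detected and appear to be backbone remnants.

The payload is tspurple, a synthetic coding sequence derived from Actinia equina, which the annotation software matches to the related protein AQ14. It is driven by a constitutive J23100-type synthetic promoter (annotated by similarity as a J23119 fragment) flanked by pre-cloned BsaI sites, so that the promoter can be exchanged by Golden Gate assembly to tune expression for a given host. The coloured product serves as a visible marker of plasmid carriage or promoter activity.

The two sequence records differ. The 8,627 nt NGS result shows an intact reporter coding sequence, whereas the 9,965 nt long-read result shows it split into two fragments by roughly 1.3 kb of extra sequence containing an RNA-OUT element. That pattern suggests an insertion-sequence disruption of the reporter in the sequenced isolate, though the record offers no explanation for it.
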