Addgene plasmid #234078: pKEK3394
Purpose: CCP expression in diverse gram-negative bacteria, with pre-cloned Golden Gate Compatible (BsaI) restriction sites to facilitate promoter swapping.
Depositing lab: Karl Klose. Depositing organization: University of Texas at San Antonio. Publication: Mobilizable shuttle vectors with fluorescent markers functional across different species of bacteria. Armstrong ZR, Alonso J, Stanton V, Patel N, Zogaj X, Cocioba SS, Klose KE. Appl Environ Microbiol. 2025 May 12:e0004525. doi: 10.1128/aem.00045-25. PubMed 40353662.
Backbone
  Vector backbone: RSF1010-p15a-CmR
  Vector type: Bacterial Expression
Growth in bacteria
  Bacterial resistance: Chloramphenicol, 25 μg/mL
  Growth temperature: 37°C
  Growth strain: DH5alpha
  Copy number: Low Copy
Gene/Insert
  Gene/Insert name: tspurple
  Species: Synthetic; Actinia equina
  Promoter: pJ23100-BsaI
  Cloning method: Golden Gate
Terms and licenses: Academic/Nonprofit Terms; Industry Terms: Not Available to Industry
Depositor comments: Universal primer overhangs for promoter swapping: Forward 5'- GGCTACGGTCTCGCGAC-3'; Reverse 5'- GGCTACGGTCTCGTAAT -3'
How to cite: pKEK3394 was a gift from Karl Klose (Addgene plasmid # 234078)
